Addgene plasmid #71589: pJK591
Purpose: Produces Acetobacter aceti 1023 acetyl-CoA:oxalate CoA-transferase (UctC) with Thr2>Ala/Asp177>Ala mutants (UctC-T2A,D177A)
Depositing lab: T. J. Kappock. Depositing organization: Purdue University. Publication: Function and X-ray crystal structure of Escherichia coli YfdE. Mullins EA, Sullivan KL, Kappock TJ. PLoS One. 2013 Jul 23;8(7):e67901. doi: 10.1371/journal.pone.0067901. Print 2013. PONE-D-13-17127 PubMed 23935849.
Backbone
  Vector backbone: pET23d
  Backbone size w/o insert (bp): 3663
  Total vector size (bp): 4798
  Vector type: Bacterial Expression
Growth in bacteria
  Bacterial resistance: Ampicillin, 100 μg/mL
  Growth temperature: 37°C
  Growth strain: DH5alpha
  Copy number: High Copy
Gene/Insert
  Gene/Insert name: acetyl-CoA:oxalate CoA-transferase (alt names: uctC; AZ09_06965)
  Species: Acetobacter aceti 1023
  Mutation: changes threonine-2 to alanine and aspartate-177 to alanine
  GenBank ID: KDE20561.1 635176286
  Promoter: T7
  Cloning method: Restriction Enzyme; 5′ cloning site NcoI (not destroyed); 3′ cloning site EcoRI (not destroyed)
  Sequencing primers: 5′ T7 promoter; 3′ T7 terminator
Terms and licenses: Academic/Nonprofit Terms; Industry Terms: Not Available to Industry
How to cite: pJK591 was a gift from T. J. Kappock (Addgene plasmid # 71589 ; http://n2t.net/addgene:71589 ; RRID:Addgene_71589)
