[The description below was written by a language model from this plasmid's Addgene catalogue record and pLannotate feature annotations shown in this document.]
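Description:
pJK591 is a bacterial expression plasmid built on the pET23d backbone (4,798 bp in total) that produces a double-mutant form of acetyl-CoA:oxalate CoA-transferase (UctC) from Acetobacter aceti strain 1023. It replicates in E. coli from a ColE1/pMB1-type origin and is selected with ampicillin through the bla β-lactamase gene and its own promoter. An f1 phage origin is also present, which in principle allows single-stranded DNA production. The catalogue lists the plasmid as high copy. The automated annotation also detects the pBR322-derived bom site, a short rop-like segment and a predicted E. coli open reading frame, all of which are backbone remnants rather than designed payload.

The uctC coding sequence was inserted between the NcoI and EcoRI sites, both of which are retained. It lies downstream of the T7 promoter and the phage T7 gene 10 ribosome binding site, and a T7 terminator closes the transcription unit. Expression therefore requires a host that supplies T7 RNA polymerase. The encoded protein carries two substitutions, Thr2 to Ala and Asp177 to Ala. The record does not state the reason for either change. The vector's histidine-tag sequence is annotated about 50 bp downstream of the end of the uctC reading frame, along with a small fragment matched to T7 gene 10B. The record does not state whether the His tag is fused to the protein, and the gap suggests it may lie beyond the insert's stop codon.

The wild-type enzyme reversibly converts acetyl-CoA and oxalate to oxalyl-CoA and acetate, a reaction that contributes to oxalate catabolism and low-pH adaptation. This construct supplies recombinant mutant protein for work on that enzyme, and it was deposited with a study of the function and crystal structure of E. coli YfdE.
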