Features (pLannotate 1.2.2; 13 found; start..end, strand, type, name):
     12..467     +  rep_origin     f1 ori (sequence partly withheld): f1 bacteriophage origin of replication; arrow indicates direction of (+) strand synthesis
    494..598     +  promoter       AmpR promoter: bla
    599..1459    +  CDS            AmpR: β-lactamase; bla; confers resistance to ampicillin, carbenicillin, and related antibiotics
   1630..2218    +  rep_origin     ori: high-copy-number ColE1/pMB1/pBR322/pUC origin of replication
   2404..2546    -  misc_feature   bom: basis of mobility region from pBR322
   2648..2839    -  CDS            rop: Rop protein, which maintains plasmids at low copy number; rop
   2856..3236    +  CDS            YPB1_ECOLX: Protein predicted: Swiss-Prot protein existence level 4. From Escherichia coli.
   3348..3366    +  promoter       T7 promoter: promoter for bacteriophage T7 RNA polymerase
   3398..3420    +  RBS            RBS: efficient ribosome binding site from bacteriophage T7 gene 10 (Olins and Rangwala, 1989)
   3427..4593    +  CDS            uctC: ACOCT_ACEAC - Experimental evidence at protein level: Swiss-Prot protein existence level 1. Involved in the catabolism of oxalate and in the adapatation to low pH. ACOCT serves to prime the oxalate-induced acid tolerance response (ATR) cycle by producing substrate for oxalyl-CoA decarboxylase (OXC) and formyl-coenzyme A transferase (FCOCT). Catalyzes the reversible conversion of acetyl-CoA and oxalate to oxalyl-CoA and acetate. It can also use formyl-CoA and oxalate to produce oxalyl-CoA and formate with significantly reduced specific activity. From Acetobacter aceti.
   4642..4659    +  CDS            9xHis (fragment): 9xHis affinity tag
   4669..4718    +  CDS            SET1 (fragment): solubility-enhancement tag derived from T7 phage gene 10B
   4726..4773    +  terminator     T7 terminator: transcription terminator for bacteriophage T7 RNA polymerase
>Addgene plasmid #71589 | pJK591 | depositor full sequence | sequence record 130927 | pJK591 sequence 4798 bps
TGGCGAATGGG
[124 nt withheld, positions 12-135]
C
[91 nt withheld, positions 137-227]
A
[49 nt withheld, positions 229-277]
CCTTTGACGTTGGAGTCCACGTTCTTT
[37 nt withheld, positions 305-341]
ACCCTATCTCGGTCTATTCTTTTGATTTATAAGGGATTTTGCCGATTTCGGCCTATTGGTTAAAAAATGA
GCTGATTTAACAAAAATTTAACGCGAATTTTAACAAAATATTAACGTTTACAATTTCAGGTGGCACTTTT
CGGGGAAATGTGCGCGGAACCCCTATTTGTTTATTTTTCTAAATACATTCAAATATGTATCCGCTCATGA
GACAATAACCCTGATAAATGCTTCAATAATATTGAAAAAGGAAGAGTATGAGTATTCAACATTTCCGTGT
CGCCCTTATTCCCTTTTTTGCGGCATTTTGCCTTCCTGTTTTTGCTCACCCAGAAACGCTGGTGAAAGTA
AAAGATGCTGAAGATCAGTTGGGTGCACGAGTGGGTTACATCGAACTGGATCTCAACAGCGGTAAGATCC
TTGAGAGTTTTCGCCCCGAAGAACGTTTTCCAATGATGAGCACTTTTAAAGTTCTGCTATGTGGCGCGGT
ATTATCCCGTATTGACGCCGGGCAAGAGCAACTCGGTCGCCGCATACACTATTCTCAGAATGACTTGGTT
GAGTACTCACCAGTCACAGAAAAGCATCTTACGGATGGCATGACAGTAAGAGAATTATGCAGTGCTGCCA
TAACCATGAGTGATAACACTGCGGCCAACTTACTTCTGACAACGATCGGAGGACCGAAGGAGCTAACCGC
TTTTTTGCACAACATGGGGGATCATGTAACTCGCCTTGATCGTTGGGAACCGGAGCTGAATGAAGCCATA
CCAAACGACGAGCGTGACACCACGATGCCTGCAGCAATGGCAACAACGTTGCGCAAACTATTAACTGGCG
AACTACTTACTCTAGCTTCCCGGCAACAATTAATAGACTGGATGGAGGCGGATAAAGTTGCAGGACCACT
TCTGCGCTCGGCCCTTCCGGCTGGCTGGTTTATTGCTGATAAATCTGGAGCCGGTGAGCGTGGGTCTCGC
GGTATCATTGCAGCACTGGGGCCAGATGGTAAGCCCTCCCGTATCGTAGTTATCTACACGACGGGGAGTC
AGGCAACTATGGATGAACGAAATAGACAGATCGCTGAGATAGGTGCCTCACTGATTAAGCATTGGTAACT
GTCAGACCAAGTTTACTCATATATACTTTAGATTGATTTAAAACTTCATTTTTAATTTAAAAGGATCTAG
GTGAAGATCCTTTTTGATAATCTCATGACCAAAATCCCTTAACGTGAGTTTTCGTTCCACTGAGCGTCAG
ACCCCGTAGAAAAGATCAAAGGATCTTCTTGAGATCCTTTTTTTCTGCGCGTAATCTGCTGCTTGCAAAC
AAAAAAACCACCGCTACCAGCGGTGGTTTGTTTGCCGGATCAAGAGCTACCAACTCTTTTTCCGAAGGTA
ACTGGCTTCAGCAGAGCGCAGATACCAAATACTGTCCTTCTAGTGTAGCCGTAGTTAGGCCACCACTTCA
AGAACTCTGTAGCACCGCCTACATACCTCGCTCTGCTAATCCTGTTACCAGTGGCTGCTGCCAGTGGCGA
TAAGTCGTGTCTTACCGGGTTGGACTCAAGACGATAGTTACCGGATAAGGCGCAGCGGTCGGGCTGAACG
GGGGGTTCGTGCACACAGCCCAGCTTGGAGCGAACGACCTACACCGAACTGAGATACCTACAGCGTGAGC
TATGAGAAAGCGCCACGCTTCCCGAAGGGAGAAAGGCGGACAGGTATCCGGTAAGCGGCAGGGTCGGAAC
AGGAGAGCGCACGAGGGAGCTTCCAGGGGGAAACGCCTGGTATCTTTATAGTCCTGTCGGGTTTCGCCAC
CTCTGACTTGAGCGTCGATTTTTGTGATGCTCGTCAGGGGGGCGGAGCCTATGGAAAAACGCCAGCAACG
CGGCCTTTTTACGGTTCCTGGCCTTTTGCTGGCCTTTTGCTCACATGTTCTTTCCTGCGTTATCCCCTGA
TTCTGTGGATAACCGTATTACCGCCTTTGAGTGAGCTGATACCGCTCGCCGCAGCCGAACGACCGAGCGC
AGCGAGTCAGTGAGCGAGGAAGCGGAAGAGCGCCTGATGCGGTATTTTCTCCTTACGCATCTGTGCGGTA
TTTCACACCGCATATATGGTGCACTCTCAGTACAATCTGCTCTGATGCCGCATAGTTAAGCCAGTATACA
CTCCGCTATCGCTACGTGACTGGGTCATGGCTGCGCCCCGACACCCGCCAACACCCGCTGACGCGCCCTG
ACGGGCTTGTCTGCTCCCGGCATCCGCTTACAGACAAGCTGTGACCGTCTCCGGGAGCTGCATGTGTCAG
AGGTTTTCACCGTCATCACCGAAACGCGCGAGGCAGCTGCGGTAAAGCTCATCAGCGTGGTCGTGAAGCG
ATTCACAGATGTCTGCCTGTTCATCCGCGTCCAGCTCGTTGAGTTTCTCCAGAAGCGTTAATGTCTGGCT
TCTGATAAAGCGGGCCATGTTAAGGGCGGTTTTTTCCTGTTTGGTCACTGATGCCTCCGTGTAAGGGGGA
TTTCTGTTCATGGGGGTAATGATACCGATGAAACGAGAGAGGATGCTCACGATACGGGTTACTGATGATG
AACATGCCCGGTTACTGGAACGTTGTGAGGGTAAACAACTGGCGGTATGGATGCGGCGGGACCAGAGAAA
AATCACTCAGGGTCAATGCCAGCGCTTCGTTAATACAGATGTAGGTGTTCCACAGGGTAGCCAGCAGCAT
CCTGCGATGCAGATCCGGAACATAATGGTGCAGGGCGCTGACTTCCGCGTTTCCAGACTTTACGAAACAC
GGAAACCGAAGACCATTCATGTTGTTGCTCAGGTCGCAGACGTTTTGCAGCAGCAGTCGCTTCACGTTCG
CTCGCGTATCGGTGATTCATTCTGCTAACCAGTAAGGCAACCCCGCCAGCCTAGCCGGGTCCTCAACGAC
AGGAGCACGATCATGCGCACCCGTGGCCAGGACCCAACGCTGCCCGAGATCTCGATCCCGCGAAATTAAT
ACGACTCACTATAGGGAGACCACAACGGTTTCCCTCTAGAAATAATTTTGTTTAACTTTAAGAAGGAGAT
ATACCATGGCTGAAACCACGCCAGCAAAACCGAAGGGGCCCTTTGATGGGCTCCTCGTTATTGATCTGAC
ACATGTGCTGAATGGTCCGTTCGGCACAACAATTCTAACAGATCTGGGGGCTCGTACAATCAAGATCGAG
CCACCGGGGCATGGGGATGATACGCGTACCTATGGCCCATATGTTGGAGACCAATCGCTTTACTTCTCTT
TTGTAAACAGGGGAAAGGAAAGCATTGTCCTTAACCTCAAGGATGAGGGCGATCGAGCGATTTTTCTGGA
AATGGTGCGTAAGGCCGATGTGCTGGCGGAAAACTTCCGCCCCGGCGTGATGGACCGTTTGGGTTTCAAT
TATGAGGAACTGGCAAAGATCAATCCACGGTTGATTTATGCATCTTCATCAGGGTTCGGTCAGACAGGCC
CGCTCGCACATTATCCTGCCTACGATACTATTGTGCAGGCCATGAGCGGCATCATGATGGCCACGGGCTT
TCCCGATGGTCCGCCAACGCGGGTAGGGGGCACATCGCTTTCTGCTCTGTGCGGTGGGGTTTTCATGTTC
TGCGGCATTGCCAGTGCGCTTTATGCGCGTGAGCGCACAGGGAAAGGGGCACACATTGATGTTTCAATGT
TTGATGGTACCTTGGCATTTTTGCAGCATGCTCTGATGTGCTGGTCTGCTACAGGCAAAGCCCCTGCGCG
TATTGGCAATCGCCATCCTTATATGGCGCCTTTTGATGTGTTTCAGGCGCAGGACAAGCCTTTTGTCATC
TGTTGTGGGAATGACCATCTTTTTAAGGCGCTTTGCGATGTGATTGGTGCGCCTGAACTGGCGACAGACC
CGCGTTTTGTCGAAAATCATGATAGAATGGCCAATAATGATGCGCTGAAAGCTGCATTGGAAAAAGCACT
TTCCAAACAGCCAGCGGCGCATTGGCTGGATGTTATTCACAAAGCCGGTGTGCCTGTTGGGCCGTTGCTG
GACGTGGCAGAGGCGGCAAATCTGCCACAAACAGCCGCGCGGAATATGCTGATTAAATCTGGCGGGGTGA
TGATGCCCGGTAACCCGGTGAAAATCAGTGGGTATGATGACCCACATGAACGGCCCGGCGCCCCTAAGCT
GGATGAGCAGGGCGCGGCGTTGCGTAAGGAATTTGCCGCACCAGAGGCAAAATGACGCCTGAATTCGAGC
TCCGTCGACAAGCTTGCGGCCGCACTCGAGCACCACCACCACCACCACTGAGATCCGGCTGCTAACAAAG
CCCGAAAGGAAGCTGAGTTGGCTGCTGCCACCGCTGAGCAATAACTAGCATAACCCCTTGGGGCCTCTAA
ACGGGTCTTGAGGGGTTTTTTGCTGAAAGGAGGAACTATATCCGGAT
