>Addgene plasmid #71589 | pJK591 | addgene partial sequence | sequence record 135763 | T7 5'-TAATACGACTCACTATAGGG-3'
TAATTTTGTTTAACTTTAAGAAGGAGATATACCATGGCTGAAACCACGCCAGCAAAACCGAAGGGGCCCT
TTGATGGGCTCCTCGTTATTGATCTGACACATGTGCTGAATGGTCCGTTCGGCACAACAATTCTAACAGA
TCTGGGGGCTCGTACAATCAAGATCGAGCCACCGGGGCATGGGGATGATACGCGTACCTATGGCCCATAT
GTTGGAGACCAATCGCTTTACTTCTCTTTTGTAAACAGGGGAAAGGAAAGCATTGTCCTTAACCTCAAGG
ATGAGGGCGATCGAGCGATTTTTCTGGAAATGGTGCGTAAGGCCGATGTGCTGGCGGAAAACTTCCGCCC
CGGCGTGATGGACCGTTTGGGTTTCAATTATGAGGAACTGGCAAAGATCAATCCACGGTTGATTTATGCA
TCTTCATCAGGGTTCGGTCAGACAGGCCCGCTCGCACATTATCCTGCCTACGATACTATTGTGCAGGCCA
TGAGCGGCATCATGATGGCCACGGGCTTTCCCGATGGTCCGCCAACGCGGGTAGGGGGCACATCGCTTTC
TGCTCTGTGCGGTGGGGTTTTCATGTTCTGCGGCATTGCCAGTGCGCTTTATGCGCGTGAGCGCACAGGG
AAAGGGGCACACATTGATGTTTCAATGTTTGATGGTACCTTGGCATTTTTGCAGCATGCTCTGATGTGCT
GGTCTGCTACAGGCAAAGCCCCTGCGCGTATTGGCAATCGCCATCCTTATATGGCGCCTTTTGATGTGTT
TCAGGCGCAGGACAAGCCTTTTGTCATCTGTTGTGGGAATGACCATCTTTTTAAGGCGCTTTGCGATGTG
ATTGGTGCGCCTGAACTGGCGACAGACCCGCGTTTTGTCGAAAATCATGATAGAATGGCCAATAATGATG
CGCTGAAAGCTGCATTGGAAAAAGCACTTTCCAAACAGCCAGCGGCGCATTGGCTGGATGTTATTCACAA
AGCCGGTGTG
