>Addgene plasmid #71589 | pJK591 | addgene partial sequence | sequence record 135764 | T7term 5'-GCTAGTTATTGCTCAGCGG-3'
TTTCGGGCTTTGTTAGCAGCCGGATCTCAGTGGTGGTGGTGGTGGTGCTCGAGTGCGGCCGCAAGCTTGT
CGACGGAGCTCGAATTCAGGCGTCATTTTGCCTCTGGTGCGGCAAATTCCTTACGCAACGCCGCGCCCTG
CTCATCCAGCTTAGGGGCGCCGGGCCGTTCATGTGGGTCATCATACCCACTGATTTTCACCGGGTTACCG
GGCATCATCACCCCGCCAGATTTAATCAGCATATTCCGCGCGGCTGTTTGTGGCAGATTTGCCGCCTCTG
CCACGTCCAGCAACGGCCCAACAGGCACACCGGCTTTGTGAATAACATCCAGCCAATGCGCCGCTGGCTG
TTTGGAAAGTGCTTTTTCCAATGCAGCTTTCAGCGCATCATTATTGGCCATTCTATCATGATTTTCGACA
AAACGCGGGTCTGTCGCCAGTTCAGGCGCACCAATCACATCGCAAAGCGCCTTAAAAAGATGGTCATTCC
CACAACAGATGACAAAAGGCTTGTCCTGCGCCTGAAACACATCAAAAGGCGCCATATAAGGATGGCGATT
GCCAATACGCGCAGGGGCTTTGCCTGTAGCAGACCAGCACATCAGAGCATGCTGCAAAAATGCCAAGGTA
CCATCAAACATTGAAACATCAATGTGTGCCCCTTTCCCTGTGCGCTCACGCGCATAAAGCGCACTGGCAA
TGCCGCAGAACATGAAAACCCCACCGCACAGAGCAGAAAGCGATGTGCCCCCTACCCGCGTTGGCGGACC
ATCGGGAAAGCCCGTGGCCATCATGATGCCGCTCATGGCCTGCACAATAGTATCGTAGGCAGGATAATGT
GCGAGCGGGCCTGTCTGACCGAACCCTGATGAAGATGCATAAATCAACCGTGGATTGATCTTTGCCAGTT
CCTCATAATTGAAACCCAAACGGTCCATCACGCCGGGGCGGAAGTTTTCCGCCAGCACATCGGCCTTACG
CACCATTTCCAGAAAAATCGCTCGATCGCCCTCATCCTTGAGGTTAAGGACAATGCTTTCCTTTCCCCTG
TTTACAAA
